Addgene plasmid #217123: pCMV-P1_AG-Tn
Purpose: Mammalian expression vector for expression of transposase (CMV promoter)
Depositing lab: Haoyi Wang. Depositing organization: Institute of Zoology, Chinese Academy of Sciences. Publication: Heterologous survey of 130 DNA transposons in human cells highlights their functional divergence and expands the genome engineering toolbox. Zhang T, Tan S, Tang N, Li Y, Zhang C, Sun J, Guo Y, Gao H, Cai Y, Sun W, Wang C, Fu L, Ma H, Wu Y, Hu X, Zhang X, Gee P, Yan W, Zhao Y, Chen Q, Guo B, Wang H, Zhang YE. Cell. 2024 Jul 11;187(14):3741-3760.e30. doi: 10.1016/j.cell.2024.05.007. Epub 2024 Jun 5. PubMed 38843831.
Backbone
  Vector backbone: pCMV
  Vector type: Mammalian Expression
Growth in bacteria
  Bacterial resistance: Ampicillin, 100 μg/mL
  Growth temperature: 37°C
  Growth strain: DH5alpha
  Copy number: High Copy
Gene/Insert
  Gene/Insert name: P1_AG transposase
  Species: Synthetic
  Cloning method: Restriction Enzyme; 5′ cloning site Unknown (unknown if destroyed); 3′ cloning site Unknown (unknown if destroyed)
Terms and licenses: Academic/Nonprofit Terms; Industry Terms: Not Available to Industry
How to cite: pCMV-P1_AG-Tn was a gift from Haoyi Wang (Addgene plasmid # 217123 ; http://n2t.net/addgene:217123 ; RRID:Addgene_217123)
