[The description below was written by a language model from this plasmid's Addgene catalogue record and pLannotate feature annotations shown in this document.]
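Description:
pCMV-P1_AG-Tn is a 7,250-nt mammalian expression plasmid built on a pCMV backbone to produce a DNA transposase, P1_AG, in cultured mammalian cells. In bacteria it is maintained through a high-copy ColE1/pUC-type origin and selected with ampicillin via the β-lactamase gene and its native promoter. An f1 phage origin is also present, along with remnants typical of this family of cloning vectors (lac promoter/operator, CAP site, and short lacI and bom fragments).

The expression cassette begins with the human cytomegalovirus immediate-early enhancer and promoter, followed by a T7 promoter. It ends with an antisense SP6 promoter and the bovine growth hormone polyadenylation signal. The roughly 2.8 kb between the T7 and SP6 sites is essentially unannotated and is where the synthetic P1_AG transposase coding sequence presumably lies. The annotation tool does not recognise the transposase itself, and the very short "AmCyan1" and HIV-1 LTR hits are likely incidental sequence matches rather than functional parts. No epitope tag or reporter is recorded, and the cloning sites are listed as unknown. Downstream, an SV40 early promoter is followed only by a fragment of a bleomycin-resistance (ble) gene and an SV40 poly(A) signal, so a working mammalian selection marker cannot be assumed from the record.

The plasmid comes from a large survey testing many DNA transposons for activity in human cells. It serves as the transposase source, or helper. Such a helper is normally co-delivered with a separate donor construct carrying the matching transposon ends, although the record does not describe that partner.
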