Features (pLannotate 1.2.2; 20 found; start..end, strand, type, name):
      1..380     +  enhancer       CMV enhancer: human cytomegalovirus immediate early enhancer
    381..584     +  promoter       CMV promoter: human cytomegalovirus (CMV) immediate early promoter
    580..613     +  LTR            5' LTR (truncated) (fragment): truncated 5' long terminal repeat (LTR) from HIV-1
    629..647     +  promoter       T7 promoter: promoter for bacteriophage T7 RNA polymerase
   1519..1539    +  CDS            AmCyan1 (fragment): Anemonia majano cyan fluorescent protein mammalian codon-optimized
   3438..3456    -  promoter       SP6 promoter: promoter for bacteriophage SP6 RNA polymerase
   3482..3706    +  polyA_signal   bGH poly(A) signal: bovine growth hormone polyadenylation signal
   3710..3731    +  promoter       SV40 promoter (fragment): SV40 enhancer and early promoter
   3752..4180    +  rep_origin     f1 ori (sequence partly withheld): f1 bacteriophage origin of replication; arrow indicates direction of (+) strand synthesis
   4194..4523    +  promoter       SV40 promoter: SV40 enhancer and early promoter
   4536..4694    +  CDS            ble (fragment): BLE_KLEPN - Experimental evidence at protein level: Swiss-Prot protein existence level 1. Binding protein with a strong affinity to the bleomycin family of antibiotics. Binds to CL990; an antimitotic-antibiotic compound. From Klebsiella pneumoniae.
   4689..4810    +  polyA_signal   SV40 poly(A) signal: SV40 polyadenylation signal
   4883..4899    -  protein_bind   lac operator: The lac repressor binds to the lac operator to inhibit transcription in E. coli. This inhibition can be relieved by adding lactose or isopropyl-β-D-thiogalactopyranoside (IPTG). lac repressor encoded by lacI
   4907..4937    -  promoter       lac promoter: promoter for the E. coli lac operon
   4952..4973    -  protein_bind   CAP binding site: CAP binding activates transcription in the presence of cAMP. E. coli catabolite activator protein
   4986..5078    -  CDS            lacI (fragment): lac repressor; lacI; The lac repressor binds to the lac operator to inhibit transcription in E. coli. This inhibition can be relieved by adding lactose or isopropyl-β-D-thiogalactopyranoside (IPTG).
   5261..5849    -  rep_origin     ori: high-copy-number ColE1/pMB1/pBR322/pUC origin of replication
   6020..6880    -  CDS            AmpR: β-lactamase; bla; confers resistance to ampicillin, carbenicillin, and related antibiotics
   6881..6985    -  promoter       AmpR promoter: bla
   7044..7096    -  misc_feature   bom (fragment): basis of mobility region from pBR322
>Addgene plasmid #217123 | pCMV-P1_AG-Tn | addgene full sequence | sequence record 442866 | Addgene NGS Result
GACATTGATTATTGACTAGTTATTAATAGTAATCAATTACGGGGTCATTAGTTCATAGCCCATATATGGA
GTTCCGCGTTACATAACTTACGGTAAATGGCCCGCCTGGCTGACCGCCCAACGACCCCCGCCCATTGACG
TCAATAATGACGTATGTTCCCATAGTAACGCCAATAGGGACTTTCCATTGACGTCAATGGGTGGAGTATT
TACGGTAAACTGCCCACTTGGCAGTACATCAAGTGTATCATATGCCAAGTACGCCCCCTATTGACGTCAA
TGACGGTAAATGGCCCGCCTGGCATTATGCCCAGTACATGACCTTATGGGACTTTCCTACTTGGCAGTAC
ATCTACGTATTAGTCATCGCTATTACCATGGTGATGCGGTTTTGGCAGTACATCAATGGGCGTGGATAGC
GGTTTGACTCACGGGGATTTCCAAGTCTCCACCCCATTGACGTCAATGGGAGTTTGTTTTGGCACCAAAA
TCAACGGGACTTTCCAAAATGTCGTAACAACTCCGCCCCATTGACGCAAATGGGCGGTAGGCGTGTACGG
TGGGAGGTCTATATAAGCAGAGCTCTCTGGCTAACTAGAGAACCCACTGCTTACTGGCTTATCGAAATTA
ATACGACTCACTATAGGGAGACCCAAGCTTGGTACCGAGCTCGGATCCACTAGTAACGGCCGCCAGTGTG
CTGGAATTCGCCGCCACCATGAGCAGCAACTACAAGTGCTGCGTGGCCTTCTGCAAGAACAACAGATACA
ACGTGAAGAAGGTGGGCGTGAACGTGTGCTTCCACAAGTTCCCCGAGGGCAAGGAGACAAAGCAGAAGTG
GATCGCCTTCTGCCAGAGAGAGATCAGCTGGATCCCCAGCAGCAGCAATGTTGTGTGCAGCCAGCACTTT
CTGCCTAGCGACTACCAACTGAGCAGCAGCCACAACACAAAGAGAGGCGCCAACTGGCTTAATCCTGAGG
CTGTGCCCTCTATTCTGCTGCCTCAGGACACAGGACTGAACCTGAGCCAGTTCAACGAGCACCAGCAGAA
CAACAACAACGACGAGAGCAGCAGAGCCGAACTGCAAGGAGCTACAAGCAGCCATCTGCTGCCTGACGAG
AACGACCTGATCCTGATCGGCAAGGAGAACGTGTGCAAGAAGTGCAAGGGCCTGCAGCAGAAGATCTTCA
ACCTGGAGGCCAAGCTGAATGAGCTGGAGGAGAGAAACAAGCAGCTGGTGACCATCAACAACAAGCTGAG
CGACACCCTGAAGGAGGTGAACGAGAAGGAGAAGGAGCACCTGAAGAAGCTGGAGGAGCTGGACAAGGCC
ACCAAGAAGATCAAGGAGGAGTGGCCCAGAGCTAACTTCGTGCAGAACATGAAGGACAGCCTGAAGGGAA
GCCTGAGCAGCAACCAGATCGACCTGATCCTGGGCATCAAGAAGACCGTGAGATGGACCAAGGAGGAGCT
GAGCCTGGCTTTCACCCTGAGATACTTCAGCCAGAGAGCCTACAGATACATCGGCGACGACATGAAGATT
CCCGTGCCCGTGCCTAGAACCCTGCAGAGATACAGCAGCAAGATCGACCTGAAGCAGGGCATCCTGGAGG
ACATCCTGAAGTTCATCGGCAGCTACAGCCAAACCCTGAAGCCCATGGACAGAGAGTGCGTGCTGAGCTT
CGACGAGATGAAGGTGAGCAGAGTGCTGGAATATGACCCCAGCGCCGATGAAATTGTGGGCCCCTTCAAC
TATCTGCAGGTGGTGATGATGAGAGGCCTGTTCAAACAGTGGAAGCAGCCCATCTTCATCGGCTTCGACA
CCAAGATGACCAAGGACATCATCATCGAGATCATCAGCAGACTGAGCGAGAAGGACATCAACGTGGTGGC
CATCATCAGCGACAACTGCCAGACCAACATCGGCTGCTGGAAAGAACTGGGCGCCAGAGATGATGTGGAG
AAGCCCTATTTCCCCCACCCCAAGACCAACAAGAACGTGTACGTGATCCCCGACACCCCTCATCTTCTGA
AGCTGCTGAGAAACTGGCTTCTGGACCACGGCTTCGAGTATAACGGCCAGCTGATCGAGACAACCAACCT
GCTGAGAATGGTGGCCAAGAGAATGGAGAGCGAGATGACCCCCCTGTTCAAGCTTACCACCAGCCACATT
GACATGACCCCCCAGGAGAGACAGAACGTGAGAAGAGCTGCCGAGCTGCTGTCTAGAACCACAGCCGTGG
CTCTGAGAACATACTTCCCCGACGACGACAACGCTAAGATCCTGGCCAACTTCATCGAGAAGGTGGACGT
GTGGTTCAGCATCAGCAACAGCTACACCCCCTTCGCCAAGCTGGACTTCAAGAAGGCCTACACCGCCAGC
GATGATCAGGTTAGAGCCCTGACCGACATGTACGACATCATCAGCAACATGACCATCCCCGGCAAGAATG
GCCTGCAGATCTTCCAGAGAAGCATCATGATGCAGATCAAGAGCCTGCAGATGGTGTTCGCCGACATGAA
GCTGAAGCACGACGCCAAGTTCATCTGCACCCACAAGCTGAACCAGGACGTGCTGGAGAACTTCTTCAGC
CAGCTGAGACAAATCGGCGGCGTGTACGATCATCCTAGCCCCCTGAGCTGCATCTACAGAATCAGACTGA
TGATCCTGGGCAAGACCCCCACCATTCTGCACAACCAGACCACAACAGTGGAGGCCGCTAATTGTGAGCA
GGACGAGTTCATCACCACCACCGAGAGCAATGTTGCCGGCGCTAGAAGCAATGACGTGTTCATCAGCGCC
AGCATGTTCGAGAAGGCCGAGATCACACCCGAACTGCCTGACGTGAAGGCTATGGAGGAGGCCAACAACT
TCGTGAGCCAGGACGTGAGCTCTCTTAGCAGCGTGAGCGACACAAGCATCGAGCTGCCTCACCAGGAAGC
TGATGGCCTGAGCTATATCCTGGGCTACCTGGCCAAGAAACACCACAGCCAGTTCAGCCACCTGAATCTG
GGCGAGCACACCTTCAAGACCAGAATCGACCACAACTACTGCCAGCCTCCCACCTTTGTGCATCACCTGA
GCTGTGGCGGCCTGATTGAACCTAGCGACGAGTTCCTGAACCTGGGCAAGAAGATGGAGAAGATCTTCCT
GAAGATGAACCCCGATGGCGGACTTCTGAAAGGCGAGAGAATCGTGGACAGAATCACCAACAAGATCAAG
AGACACCTGACCGAACTGCCCGTGGAGATCATCAGAAGCTTCGCCAAGCAGAGAGTGATCGTGAGAATGA
GATACCTGAACCTGAAGGCCACAGCTGAGCAGCTGAACAAGATGAAGCACAAGAAGAGAAAGTTCGTGAC
CGAGAACACCAAGGCCGCCAAGAAGATGAAGAAGATCATCAACGCGGCCGCTCGAGCATGCATCTAGAGG
GCCCTATTCTATAGTGTCACCTAAATGCTAGAGCTCGCTGATCAGCCTCGACTGTGCCTTCTAGTTGCCA
GCCATCTGTTGTTTGCCCCTCCCCCGTGCCTTCCTTGACCCTGGAAGGTGCCACTCCCACTGTCCTTTCC
TAATAAAATGAGGAAATTGCATCGCATTGTCTGAGTAGGTGTCATTCTATTCTGGGGGGTGGGGTGGGGC
AGGACAGCAAGGGGGAGGATTGGGAAGACAATAGCAGGCATGCTGGGGATGCGGTGGGCTCTATGGCTTC
TGAGGCGGAAAGAACCAGCTGGGGCTCTAGGGGGTATCCCC
[124 nt withheld, positions 3752-3875]
C
[91 nt withheld, positions 3877-3967]
A
[49 nt withheld, positions 3969-4017]
CCTTTGACGTTGGAGTCCACGTTCTTT
[37 nt withheld, positions 4045-4081]
ACCCTATCTCGGTCTATTCTTTTGATTTATAAGGGATTTTGCCGATTTCGGCCTATTGGTTAAAAAATGA
GCTGATTTAACAAAAATTTAACGCGAATTAATTCTGTGGAATGTGTGTCAGTTAGGGTGTGGAAAGTCCC
CAGGCTCCCCAGCAGGCAGAAGTATGCAAAGCATGCATCTCAATTAGTCAGCAACCAGGTGTGGAAAGTC
CCCAGGCTCCCCAGCAGGCAGAAGTATGCAAAGCATGCATCTCAATTAGTCAGCAACCATAGTCCCGCCC
CTAACTCCGCCCATCCCGCCCCTAACTCCGCCCAGTTCCGCCCATTCTCCGCCCCATGGCTGACTAATTT
TTTTTATTTATGCAGAGGCCGAGGCCGCCTCTGCCTCTGAGCTATTCCAGAAGTAGTGAGGAGGCTTTTT
TGGAGGCCTAGGCTTTTGCAAAAAGCTCCCCGAAATGACCGACCAAGCGACGCCCAACCTGCCATCACGA
GATTTCGATTCCACCGCCGCCTTCTATGAAAGGTTGGGCTTCGGAATCGTTTTCCGGGACGCCGGCTGGA
TGATCCTCCAGCGCGGGGATCTCATGCTGGAGTTCTTCGCCCACCCCAACTTGTTTATTGCAGCTTATAA
TGGTTACAAATAAAGCAATAGCATCACAAATTTCACAAATAAAGCATTTTTTTCACTGCATTCTAGTTGT
GGTTTGTCCAAACTCATCAATGTATCTTATCATGTCTGTATACCGTCGACCTCTAGCTAGAGCTTGGCGT
AATCATGGTCATAGCTGTTTCCTGTGTGAAATTGTTATCCGCTCACAATTCCACACAACATACGAGCCGG
AAGCATAAAGTGTAAAGCCTGGGGTGCCTAATGAGTGAGCTAACTCACATTAATTGCGTTGCGCTCACTG
CCCGCTTTCCAGTCGGGAAACCTGTCGTGCCAGCTGCATTAATGAATCGGCCAACGCGCGGGGAGAGGCG
GTTTGCGTATTGGGCGCTCTTCCGCTTCCTCGCTCACTGACTCGCTGCGCTCGGTCGTTCGGCTGCGGCG
AGCGGTATCAGCTCACTCAAAGGCGGTAATACGGTTATCCACAGAATCAGGGGATAACGCAGGAAAGAAC
ATGTGAGCAAAAGGCCAGCAAAAGGCCAGGAACCGTAAAAAGGCCGCGTTGCTGGCGTTTTTCCATAGGC
TCCGCCCCCCTGACGAGCATCACAAAAATCGACGCTCAAGTCAGAGGTGGCGAAACCCGACAGGACTATA
AAGATACCAGGCGTTTCCCCCTGGAAGCTCCCTCGTGCGCTCTCCTGTTCCGACCCTGCCGCTTACCGGA
TACCTGTCCGCCTTTCTCCCTTCGGGAAGCGTGGCGCTTTCTCATAGCTCACGCTGTAGGTATCTCAGTT
CGGTGTAGGTCGTTCGCTCCAAGCTGGGCTGTGTGCACGAACCCCCCGTTCAGCCCGACCGCTGCGCCTT
ATCCGGTAACTATCGTCTTGAGTCCAACCCGGTAAGACACGACTTATCGCCACTGGCAGCAGCCACTGGT
AACAGGATTAGCAGAGCGAGGTATGTAGGCGGTGCTACAGAGTTCTTGAAGTGGTGGCCTAACTACGGCT
ACACTAGAAGAACAGTATTTGGTATCTGCGCTCTGCTGAAGCCAGTTACCTTCGGAAAAAGAGTTGGTAG
CTCTTGATCCGGCAAACAAACCACCGCTGGTAGCGGTGGTTTTTTTGTTTGCAAGCAGCAGATTACGCGC
AGAAAAAAAGGATCTCAAGAAGATCCTTTGATCTTTTCTACGGGGTCTGACGCTCAGTGGAACGAAAACT
CACGTTAAGGGATTTTGGTCATGAGATTATCAAAAAGGATCTTCACCTAGATCCTTTTAAATTAAAAATG
AAGTTTTAAATCAATCTAAAGTATATATGAGTAAACTTGGTCTGACAGTTACCAATGCTTAATCAGTGAG
GCACCTATCTCAGCGATCTGTCTATTTCGTTCATCCATAGTTGCCTGACTCCCCGTCGTGTAGATAACTA
CGATACGGGAGGGCTTACCATCTGGCCCCAGTGCTGCAATGATACCGCGAGACCCACGCTCACCGGCTCC
AGATTTATCAGCAATAAACCAGCCAGCCGGAAGGGCCGAGCGCAGAAGTGGTCCTGCAACTTTATCCGCC
TCCATCCAGTCTATTAATTGTTGCCGGGAAGCTAGAGTAAGTAGTTCGCCAGTTAATAGTTTGCGCAACG
TTGTTGCCATTGCTACAGGCATCGTGGTGTCACGCTCGTCGTTTGGTATGGCTTCATTCAGCTCCGGTTC
CCAACGATCAAGGCGAGTTACATGATCCCCCATGTTGTGCAAAAAAGCGGTTAGCTCCTTCGGTCCTCCG
ATCGTTGTCAGAAGTAAGTTGGCCGCAGTGTTATCACTCATGGTTATGGCAGCACTGCATAATTCTCTTA
CTGTCATGCCATCCGTAAGATGCTTTTCTGTGACTGGTGAGTACTCAACCAAGTCATTCTGAGAATAGTG
TATGCGGCGACCGAGTTGCTCTTGCCCGGCGTCAATACGGGATAATACCGCGCCACATAGCAGAACTTTA
AAAGTGCTCATCATTGGAAAACGTTCTTCGGGGCGAAAACTCTCAAGGATCTTACCGCTGTTGAGATCCA
GTTCGATGTAACCCACTCGTGCACCCAACTGATCTTCAGCATCTTTTACTTTCACCAGCGTTTCTGGGTG
AGCAAAAACAGGAAGGCAAAATGCCGCAAAAAAGGGAATAAGGGCGACACGGAAATGTTGAATACTCATA
CTCTTCCTTTTTCAATATTATTGAAGCATTTATCAGGGTTATTGTCTCATGAGCGGATACATATTTGAAT
GTATTTAGAAAAATAAACAAATAGGGGTTCCGCGCACATTTCCCCGAAAAGTGCCACCTGACGTCGACGG
ATCGGGAGATCTCCCGATCCCCTATGGTGCACTCTCAGTACAATCTGCTCTGATGCCGCATAGTTAAGCC
AGTATCTGCTCCCTGCTTGTGTGTTGGAGGTCGCTGAGTAGTGCGCGAGCAAAATTTAAGCTACAACAAG
GCAAGGCTTGACCGACAATTGCATGAAGAATCTGCTTAGGGTTAGGCGTTTTGCGCTGCTTCGCGATGTA
CGGGCCAGATATACGCGTT
